>Addgene plasmid #174681 | 6xHis-MBP-huPcCas12a | addgene full sequence | sequence record 346186 | Addgene NGS Result
CAAGGAGATGGCGCCCAACAGTCCCCCGGCCACGGGGCCTGCCACCATACCCACGCCGAAACAAGCGCTC
ATGAGCCCGAAGTGGCGAGCCCGATCTTCCCCATCGGTGATGTCGGCGATATAGGCGCCAGCAACCGCAC
CTGTGGCGCCGGTGATGCCGGCCACGATGCGTCCGGCGTAGAGGATCGAGATCTCGATCCCGCGAAATTA
ATACGACTCACTATAGGGGAATTGTGAGCGGATAACAATTCCCCTCTAGAAATAATTTTGTTTAACTTTA
AGAAGGAGATATACCATGGGTTCTTCTCACCATCACCATCACCATGGTTCTTCTATGAAAATCGAAGAAG
GTAAACTGGTAATCTGGATTAACGGCGATAAAGGCTATAACGGTCTCGCTGAAGTCGGTAAGAAATTCGA
GAAAGATACCGGAATTAAAGTCACCGTTGAGCATCCGGATAAACTGGAAGAGAAATTCCCACAGGTTGCG
GCAACTGGCGATGGCCCTGACATTATCTTCTGGGCACACGACCGCTTTGGTGGCTACGCTCAATCTGGCC
TGTTGGCTGAAATCACCCCGGACAAAGCGTTCCAGGACAAGCTGTATCCGTTTACCTGGGATGCCGTACG
TTACAACGGCAAGCTGATTGCTTACCCGATCGCTGTTGAAGCGTTATCGCTGATTTATAACAAAGATCTG
CTGCCGAACCCGCCAAAAACCTGGGAAGAGATCCCGGCGCTGGATAAAGAACTGAAAGCGAAAGGTAAGA
GCGCGCTGATGTTCAACCTGCAAGAACCGTACTTCACCTGGCCGCTGATTGCTGCTGACGGGGGTTATGC
GTTCAAGTATGAAAACGGCAAGTACGACATTAAAGACGTGGGCGTGGATAACGCTGGCGCGAAAGCGGGT
CTGACCTTCCTGGTTGACCTGATTAAAAACAAACACATGAATGCAGACACCGATTACTCCATCGCAGAAG
CTGCCTTTAATAAAGGCGAAACAGCGATGACCATCAACGGCCCGTGGGCATGGTCCAACATCGACACCAG
CAAAGTGAATTATGGTGTAACGGTACTGCCGACCTTCAAGGGTCAACCATCCAAACCGTTCGTTGGCGTG
CTGAGCGCAGGTATTAACGCCGCCAGTCCGAACAAAGAGCTGGCAAAAGAGTTCCTCGAAAACTATCTGC
TGACTGATGAAGGTCTGGAAGCGGTTAATAAAGACAAACCGCTGGGTGCCGTAGCGCTGAAGTCTTACGA
GGAAGAGTTGGCGAAAGATCCACGTATTGCCGCCACTATGGAAAACGCCCAGAAAGGTGAAATCATGCCG
AACATCCCGCAGATGTCCGCTTTCTGGTATGCCGTGCGTACTGCGGTGATCAACGCCGCCAGCGGTCGTC
AGACTGTCGATGAAGCCCTGAAAGACGCGCAGACTAATGGGATCGAGGAAAACCTGTACTTCCAATCCAA
TATGGACAGCCTGAAGGATTTCACCAACCTGTACCCCGTGTCCAAGACACTGCGGTTTGAGCTGAAGCCT
GTGGGCAAGACCCTGGAGAATATCGAGAAGGCCGGCATCCTGAAGGAGGATGAGCACAGAGCCGAGAGCT
ACCGGAGAGTGAAGAAGATCATCGATACATATCACAAGGTGTTCATCGACAGCTCCCTGGAGAACATGGC
CAAGATGGGCATCGAGAATGAGATCAAGGCCATGCTGCAGTCCTTTTGCGAGCTGTATAAGAAGGACCAC
AGGACCGAGGGAGAGGACAAGGCCCTGGATAAGATCAGGGCCGTGCTGAGGGGCCTGATCGTGGGAGCCT
TCACCGGCGTGTGCGGCCGGCGGGAGAACACAGTGCAGAATGAGAAGTATGAGAGCCTGTTTAAGGAGAA
GCTGATCAAGGAGATCCTGCCAGATTTCGTGCTGTCTACAGAGGCCGAGTCCCTGCCCTTTTCTGTGGAG
GAGGCCACCAGAAGCCTGAAGGAGTTCGACTCCTTTACATCTTACTTCGCCGGCTTTTATGAGAACCGGA
AGAATATCTACTCTACCAAGCCCCAGAGCACAGCCATCGCCTATAGACTGATCCACGAGAACCTGCCTAA
GTTCATCGATAATATCCTGGTGTTTCAGAAGATCAAGGAGCCAATCGCCAAGGAGCTGGAGCACATCAGG
GCAGACTTCAGCGCCGGCGGCTACATCAAGAAGGATGAGCGCCTGGAGGACATCTTTTCCCTGAACTACT
ATATCCACGTGCTGTCTCAGGCCGGCATCGAGAAGTACAATGCCCTGATCGGCAAGATCGTGACCGAGGG
CGATGGCGAGATGAAGGGCCTGAACGAGCACATCAACCTGTATAATCAGCAGAGGGGCCGCGAGGACCGG
CTGCCACTGTTCAGACCCCTGTATAAGCAGATCCTGTCTGATAGGGAGCAGCTGTCCTATCTGCCAGAGT
CTTTCGAGAAGGACGAGGAGCTGCTGAGGGCCCTGAAGGAGTTTTACGATCACATCGCAGAGGACATCCT
GGGAAGGACCCAGCAGCTGATGACAAGCATCTCCGAGTACGATCTGTCCCGGATCTATGTGAGAAACGAT
AGCCAGCTGACCGACATCTCCAAGAAGATGCTGGGCGATTGGAATGCCATCTACATGGCCCGGGAGAGAG
CCTATGACCACGAGCAGGCCCCCAAGCGCATCACAGCCAAGTACGAGAGGGACCGCATCAAGGCCCTGAA
GGGCGAGGAGTCTATCAGCCTGGCCAACCTGAACAGCTGCATCGCCTTCCTGGACAACGTGAGGGATTGT
CGCGTGGACACCTATCTGTCTACACTGGGACAGAAGGAGGGACCTCACGGCCTGAGCAACCTGGTGGAGA
ACGTGTTCGCCTCCTACCACGAGGCCGAGCAGCTGCTGTCTTTTCCCTATCCTGAGGAGAACAATCTGAT
CCAGGACAAGGATAACGTGGTGCTGATCAAGAACCTGCTGGATAATATCAGCGACCTGCAGAGGTTCCTG
AAGCCACTGTGGGGCATGGGCGATGAGCCCGACAAGGATGAGAGGTTTTACGGCGAGTACAATTATATCA
GGGGCGCCCTGGACCAGGTCATCCCTCTGTATAACAAGGTGCGGAATTATCTGACCCGCAAGCCATACTC
CACACGCAAGGTGAAGCTGAACTTCGGCAATAGCCAGCTGCTGTCCGGCTGGGATAGGAACAAGGAGAAG
GACAATTCTTGCGTGATCCTGCGCAAGGGCCAGAACTTCTACCTGGCCATCATGAACAATCGGCACAAGC
GGAGCTTCGAGAATAAGATGCTGCCCGAGTATAAGGAGGGCGAGCCTTACTTCGAGAAGATGGATTATAA
GTTTCTGCCAGACCCCAACAAGATGCTGCCCAAGGTGTTCCTGTCTAAGAAGGGCATCGAGATCTACAAG
CCTAGCCCAAAGCTGCTGGAGCAGTATGGCCACGGCACCCACAAGAAGGGCGATACCTTCAGCATGGACG
ATCTGCACGAGCTGATCGACTTCTTTAAGCACTCCATCGAGGCCCACGAGGATTGGAAGCAGTTCGGCTT
TAAGTTCAGCGACACCGCCACATACGAGAACGTGAGCAGCTTCTACCGGGAGGTGGAGGACCAGGGCTAC
AAGCTGTCTTTTAGAAAGGTGTCCGAGTCTTACGTGTATAGCCTGATCGATCAGGGCAAGCTGTACCTGT
TCCAGATCTATAACAAGGACTTTAGCCCTTGTTCCAAGGGCACCCCAAATCTGCACACACTGTACTGGCG
GATGCTGTTCGATGAGAGAAACCTGGCCGACGTGATCTATAAGCTGGATGGCAAGGCCGAGATCTTCTTT
CGGGAGAAGTCCCTGAAGAATGACCACCCAACCCACCCTGCAGGCAAGCCCATCAAGAAGAAGAGCCGGC
AGAAGAAGGGCGAGGAGAGCCTGTTCGAGTACGATCTGGTGAAGGACCGGAGATATACCATGGATAAGTT
TCAGTTCCACGTGCCAATCACAATGAACTTTAAGTGCTCTGCCGGCAGCAAGGTGAACGACATGGTGAAT
GCCCACATCAGGGAGGCCAAGGACATGCACGTGATCGGCATCGATAGGGGCGAGCGCAATCTGCTGTATA
TCTGCGTGATCGACAGCCGCGGCACCATCCTGGATCAGATCTCCCTGAACACAATCAATGACATCGATTA
TCACGATCTGCTGGAGTCCAGGGACAAGGATCGCCAGCAGGAGCACAGGAACTGGCAGACCATCGAGGGC
ATCAAGGAGCTGAAGCAGGGCTACCTGTCTCAGGCCGTGCACCGCATCGCCGAGCTGATGGTGGCCTATA
AGGCCGTGGTGGCCCTGGAGGACCTGAACATGGGCTTCAAGCGGGGCAGACAGAAGGTGGAGAGCAGCGT
GTACCAGCAGTTTGAGAAGCAGCTGATCGACAAGCTGAATTATCTGGTGGATAAGAAGAAGCGGCCCGAG
GACATCGGAGGCCTGCTGAGAGCCTACCAGTTCACCGCCCCTTTCAAGAGCTTTAAGGAGATGGGCAAGC
AGAACGGCTTTCTGTTCTATATCCCTGCCTGGAACACATCCAATATCGACCCAACCACAGGCTTCGTGAA
CCTGTTTCACGTGCAGTACGAGAATGTGGATAAGGCCAAGAGCTTCTTTCAGAAGTTCGACAGCATCTCC
TACAACCCTAAGAAGGATTGGTTTGAGTTCGCCTTTGACTATAAGAACTTCACCAAGAAGGCCGAGGGCT
CTAGGAGCATGTGGATTCTGTGCACCCACGGCTCCCGGATCAAGAACTTCAGAAATTCTCAGAAGAATGG
CCAGTGGGATAGCGAGGAGTTTGCCCTGACCGAGGCCTTCAAGTCCCTGTTTGTGCGGTACGAGATCGAT
TATACCGCCGACCTGAAAACCGCCATCGTGGACGAGAAGCAGAAGGATTTCTTTGTGGACCTGCTGAAGC
TGTTCAAGCTGACCGTGCAGATGAGAAACTCCTGGAAGGAGAAGGACCTGGATTACCTGATCTCTCCAGT
GGCCGGCGCCGATGGCAGGTTCTTTGACACACGCGAGGGCAATAAGAGCCTGCCCAAGGACGCAGATGCA
AACGGAGCCTATAATATCGCCCTGAAGGGCCTGTGGGCACTGAGGCAGATCAGACAGACCTCCGAGGGCG
GCAAGCTGAAGCTGGCCATCTCTAACAAGGAGTGGCTGCAGTTTGTGCAGGAGAGATCCTACGAGAAGGA
CAAAAGGCCGGCGGCCACGAAAAAGGCCGGCCAGGCAAAAAAGAAAAAGGGATCCTACCCATACGATGTT
CCAGATTACGCTTATCCCTACGACGTGCCTGATTATGCATACCCATATGATGTCCCCGACTATGCCTAGC
ACCACCACCACCACCACTGAGATCCGGCTGCTAACAAAGCCCGAAAGGAAGCTGAGTTGGCTGCTGCCAC
CGCTGAGCAATAACTAGCATAACCCCTTGGGGCCTCTAAACGGGTCTTGAGGGGTTTTTTGCTGAAAGGA
GGAACTATATCCGGATTGGCGAATGGG
[124 nt withheld, positions 5558-5681]
C
[91 nt withheld, positions 5683-5773]
A
[49 nt withheld, positions 5775-5823]
CCTTTGACGTTGGAGTCCACGTTCTTT
[37 nt withheld, positions 5851-5887]
ACCCTATCTCGGTCTATTCTTTTGATTTATAAGGGATTTTGCCGATTTCGGCCTATTGGTTAAAAAATGA
GCTGATTTAACAAAAATTTAACGCGAATTTTAACAAACTAGTAACGTTTACAATTTCAGGTGGCACTTTT
CGGGGAAATGTGCGCGGAACCCCTATTTGTTTATTTTTCTAAATACATTCAAATATGTATCCGCTCATGA
ATTAATTCTTAGAAAAACTCATCGAGCATCAAATGAAACTGCAATTTATTCATATCAGGATTATCAATAC
CATATTTTTGAAAAAGCCGTTTCTGTAATGAAGGAGAAAACTCACCGAGGCAGTTCCATAGGATGGCAAG
ATCCTGGTATCGGTCTGCGATTCCGACTCGTCCAACATCAATACAACCTATTAATTTCCCCTCGTCAAAA
ATAAGGTTATCAAGTGAGAAATCACCATGAGTGACGACTGAATCCGGTGAGAATGGCAAAAGTTTATGCA
TTTCTTTCCAGACTTGTTCAACAGGCCAGCCATTACGCTCGTCATCAAAATCACTCGCATCAACCAAACC
GTTATTCATTCGTGATTGCGCCTGAGCGAGACGAAATACGCGATCGCTGTTAAAAGGACAATTACAAACA
GGAATCGAATGCAACCGGCGCAGGAACACTGCCAGCGCATCAACAATGTTTTCACCTGAATCAGGATATT
CTTCTAATACCTGGAATGCTGTTTTCCCGGGGATCGCAGTGGTGAGTAACCATGCATCATCAGGAGTACG
GATAAAATGCTTGATGGTCGGAAGAGGCATAAATTCCGTCAGCCAGTTTAGTCTGACCATCTCATCTGTA
ACATCATTGGCAACGCTACCTTTGCCATGTTTCAGAAACAACTCTGGCGCATCGGGCTTCCCATACAATC
GATAGATTGTCGCACCTGATTGCCCGACATTATCGCGAGCCCATTTATACCCATATAAATCAGCATCCAT
GTTGGAATTTAATCGCGGCCTAGAGCAAGACGTTTCCCGTTGAATATGGCTCATAACACCCCTTGTATTA
CTGTTTATGTAAGCAGACAGTTTTATTGTTCATGACCAAAATCCCTTAACGTGAGTTTTCGTTCCACTGA
GCGTCAGACCCCGTAGAAAAGATCAAAGGATCTTCTTGAGATCCTTTTTTTCTGCGCGTAATCTGCTGCT
TGCAAACAAAAAAACCACCGCTACCAGCGGTGGTTTGTTTGCCGGATCAAGAGCTACCAACTCTTTTTCC
GAAGGTAACTGGCTTCAGCAGAGCGCAGATACCAAATACTGTCCTTCTAGTGTAGCCGTAGTTAGGCCAC
CACTTCAAGAACTCTGTAGCACCGCCTACATACCTCGCTCTGCTAATCCTGTTACCAGTGGCTGCTGCCA
GTGGCGATAAGTCGTGTCTTACCGGGTTGGACTCAAGACGATAGTTACCGGATAAGGCGCAGCGGTCGGG
CTGAACGGGGGGTTCGTGCACACAGCCCAGCTTGGAGCGAACGACCTACACCGAACTGAGATACCTACAG
CGTGAGCTATGAGAAAGCGCCACGCTTCCCGAAGGGAGAAAGGCGGACAGGTATCCGGTAAGCGGCAGGG
TCGGAACAGGAGAGCGCACGAGGGAGCTTCCAGGGGGAAACGCCTGGTATCTTTATAGTCCTGTCGGGTT
TCGCCACCTCTGACTTGAGCGTCGATTTTTGTGATGCTCGTCAGGGGGGCGGAGCCTATGGAAAAACGCC
AGCAACGCGGCCTTTTTACGGTTCCTGGCCTTTTGCTGGCCTTTTGCTCACATGTTCTTTCCTGCGTTAT
CCCCTGATTCTGTGGATAACCGTATTACCGCCTTTGAGTGAGCTGATACCGCTCGCCGCAGCCGAACGAC
CGAGCGCAGCGAGTCAGTGAGCGAGGAAGCGGAAGAGCGCCTGATGCGGTATTTTCTCCTTACGCATCTG
TGCGGTATTTCACACCGCAATGGTGCACTCTCAGTACAATCTGCTCTGATGCCGCATAGTTAAGCCAGTA
TACACTCCGCTATCGCTACGTGACTGGGTCATGGCTGCGCCCCGACACCCGCCAACACCCGCTGACGCGC
CCTGACGGGCTTGTCTGCTCCCGGCATCCGCTTACAGACAAGCTGTGACCGTCTCCGGGAGCTGCATGTG
TCAGAGGTTTTCACCGTCATCACCGAAACGCGCGAGGCAGCTGCGGTAAAGCTCATCAGCGTGGTCGTGA
AGCGATTCACAGATGTCTGCCTGTTCATCCGCGTCCAGCTCGTTGAGTTTCTCCAGAAGCGTTAATGTCT
GGCTTCTGATAAAGCGGGCCATGTTAAGGGCGGTTTTTTCCTGTTTGGTCACTGATGCCTCCGTGTAAGG
GGGATTTCTGTTCATGGGGGTAATGATACCGATGAAACGAGAGAGGATGCTCACGATACGGGTTACTGAT
GATGAACATGCCCGGTTACTGGAACGTTGTGAGGGTAAACAACTGGCGGTATGGATGCGGCGGGACCAGA
GAAAAATCACTCAGGGTCAATGCCAGCGCTTCGTTAATACAGATGTAGGTGTTCCACAGGGTAGCCAGCA
GCATCCTGCGATGCAGATCCGGAACATAATGGTGCAGGGCGCTGACTTCCGCGTTTCCAGACTTTACGAA
ACACGGAAACCGAAGACCATTCATGTTGTTGCTCAGGTCGCAGACGTTTTGCAGCAGCAGTCGCTTCACG
TTCGCTCGCGTATCGGTGATTCATTCTGCTAACCAGTAAGGCAACCCCGCCAGCCTAGCCGGGTCCTCAA
CGACAGGAGCACGATCATGCGCACCCGTGGGGCCGCCATGCCGGCGATAATGGCCTGCTTCTCGCCGAAA
CGTTTGGTGGCGGGACCAGTGACGAAGGCTTGAGCGAGGGCGTGCAAGATTCCGAATACCGCAAGCGACA
GGCCGATCATCGTCGCGCTCCAGCGAAAGCGGTCCTCGCCGAAAATGACCCAGAGCGCTGCCGGCACCTG
TCCTACGAGTTGCATGATAAAGAAGACAGTCATAAGTGCGGCGACGATAGTCATGCCCCGCGCCCACCGG
AAGGAGCTGACTGGGTTGAAGGCTCTCAAGGGCATCGGTCGAGATCCCGGTGCCTAATGAGTGAGCTAAC
TTACATTAATTGCGTTGCGCTCACTGCCCGCTTTCCAGTCGGGAAACCTGTCGTGCCAGCTGCATTAATG
AATCGGCCAACGCGCGGGGAGAGGCGGTTTGCGTATTGGGCGCCAGGGTGGTTTTTCTTTTCACCAGTGA
GACGGGCAACAGCTGATTGCCCTTCACCGCCTGGCCCTGAGAGAGTTGCAGCAAGCGGTCCACGCTGGTT
TGCCCCAGCAGGCGAAAATCCTGTTTGATGGTGGTTAACGGCGGGATATAACATGAGCTGTCTTCGGTAT
CGTCGTATCCCACTACCGAGATATCCGCACCAACGCGCAGCCCGGACTCGGTAATGGCGCGCATTGCGCC
CAGCGCCATCTGATCGTTGGCAACCAGCATCGCAGTGGGAACGATACCCTCATTCAGCATTTGCATGGTT
TGTTGAAAACCGGACATGGCACTCCAGTCGCCTTCCCGTTCCGCTATCGGCTGAATTTGATTGCGAGTGA
GATATTTATGCCAGCCAGCCAGACGCAGACGCGCCGAGACAGAACTTAATGGGCCCGCTAACAGCGCGAT
TTGCTGGTGACCCAATGCGACCAGATGCTCCACGCCCAGTCGCGTACCGTCTTCATGGGAGAAAATAATA
CTGTTGATGGGTGTCTGGTCAGAGACATCAAGAAATAACGCCGGAACATTAGTGCAGGCAGCTTCCACAG
CAATGGCATCCTGGTCATCCAGCGGATAGTTAATGATCAGCCCACTGACGCGTTGCGCGAGAAGATTGTG
CACCGCCGCTTTACAGGCTTCGACGCCGCTTCGTTCTACCATCGACACCACCACGCTGGCACCCAGTTGA
TCGGCGCGAGATTTAATCGCCGCGACAATTTGCGACGGCGCGTGCAGGGCCAGACTGGAGGTGGCAACGC
CAATCAGCAACGACTGTTTGCCCGCCAGTTGTTGTGCCACGCGGTTGGGAATGTAATTCAGCTCCGCCAT
CGCCGCTTCCACTTTTTCCCGCGTTTTCGCAGAAACGTGGCTGGCCTGGTTCACCACGCGGGAAACGGTC
TGATAAGAGACACCGGCATACTCTGCGACATCGTATAACGTTACTGGTTTCACATTCACCACCCTGAATT
GACTCTCTTCCGGGCGCTATCATGCCATACCGCGAAAGGTTTTGCGCCATTCGATGGTGTCCGGGATCTC
GACGCTCTCCCTTATGCGACTCCTGCATTAGGAAGCAGCCCAGTAGTAGGTTGAGGCCGTTGAGCACCGC
CGCCGCAAGGAATGGTGCATG
Features (pLannotate 1.2.2; 23 found; start..end, strand, type, name):
    209..227     +  promoter       T7 promoter: promoter for bacteriophage T7 RNA polymerase
    228..252     +  protein_bind   lac operator: The lac repressor binds to the lac operator to inhibit transcription in E. coli. This inhibition can be relieved by adding lactose or isopropyl-β-D-thiogalactopyranoside (IPTG). lac repressor encoded by lacI
    267..289     +  RBS            RBS: efficient ribosome binding site from bacteriophage T7 gene 10 (Olins and Rangwala, 1989)
    308..325     +  CDS            6xHis: 6xHis affinity tag
    335..1435    +  CDS            MBP: maltose binding protein from E. coli; malE (mutated); This version of the gene does not encode a signal sequence, so MBP will remain in the cytosol.
   1448..1464    +  CDS            TEV site (fragment): tobacco etch virus (TEV) protease recognition and cleavage site
   5252..5299    +  CDS            nucleoplasmin NLS: bipartite nuclear localization signal from nucleoplasmin
   5306..5386    +  CDS            3xHA: three tandem HA epitope tags
   5390..5407    +  CDS            9xHis (fragment): 9xHis affinity tag
   5417..5466    +  CDS            SET1 (fragment): solubility-enhancement tag derived from T7 phage gene 10B
   5474..5521    +  terminator     T7 terminator: transcription terminator for bacteriophage T7 RNA polymerase
   5558..5986    +  rep_origin     f1 ori (sequence partly withheld): f1 bacteriophage origin of replication; arrow indicates direction of (+) strand synthesis
   6040..6097    +  promoter       AmpR promoter (fragment): bla
   6106..6921    -  CDS            KanR: aminoglycoside phosphotransferase; aph(3')-Ia; confers resistance to kanamycin in bacteria or G418 (Geneticin®) in eukaryotes
   7043..7631    +  rep_origin     ori: high-copy-number ColE1/pMB1/pBR322/pUC origin of replication
   7817..7956    -  misc_feature   bom: basis of mobility region from pBR322
   8058..8249    -  CDS            rop: Rop protein, which maintains plasmids at low copy number; rop
   8266..8646    +  CDS            YPB1_ECOLX: Protein predicted: Swiss-Prot protein existence level 4. From Escherichia coli.
   8718..9009    -  CDS            TcR (fragment): tetracycline efflux protein; tet; confers resistance to tetracycline
   9024..9045    -  protein_bind   CAP binding site: CAP binding activates transcription in the presence of cAMP. E. coli catabolite activator protein
   9058..10140   -  CDS            lacI: lac repressor; lacI; The lac repressor binds to the lac operator to inhibit transcription in E. coli. This inhibition can be relieved by adding lactose or isopropyl-β-D-thiogalactopyranoside (IPTG).
  10141..10218   -  promoter       lacI promoter: lacI
  10226..187     -  CDS            TcR (fragment) (across the origin): tetracycline efflux protein; tet; confers resistance to tetracycline
