[The description below was written by a language model from this plasmid's Addgene catalogue record and pLannotate feature annotations shown in this document.]
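Description:
6xHis-MBP-huPcCas12a is a pET-family bacterial expression plasmid of about 10.3 kb for producing recombinant Cas12a (Cpf1) from Porphyromonas crevioricanis in E. coli. It is selected with kanamycin through an aminoglycoside phosphotransferase (KanR) gene. Replication relies on a ColE1/pBR322-type origin accompanied by the bom region and the rop gene, which moderates copy number. An f1 origin is also present. Short tetracycline-resistance fragments and a partial AmpR promoter are annotated as well and appear to be non-functional backbone remnants.

The expression cassette is driven by a T7 promoter with an adjacent lac operator and the T7 gene 10 ribosome binding site. A plasmid-borne lacI gene supplies repressor, so transcription is IPTG-inducible in hosts that provide T7 RNA polymerase, and the record recommends a DE3 strain for expression. The open reading frame begins with a 6xHis tag, followed by cytosolic maltose binding protein (lacking its signal sequence) to aid solubility and affinity purification, then a TEV protease site that allows the N-terminal tags to be removed. The roughly 3.8 kb huPcCas12a coding sequence is not itself annotated in the feature table, but it fits the gap between the TEV site and the C-terminal elements. The "hu" prefix presumably indicates human codon optimisation. The gene came from an earlier Cpf1 plasmid and was inserted by Gibson assembly. At the C-terminus are a bipartite nucleoplasmin NLS, a 3xHA epitope and a further His tag, followed by the T7 terminator.

According to the associated publication, the plasmid belongs to a panel of Cas12a orthologs expressed and purified for evaluation in CRISPR-based nucleic acid detection assays on clinical samples.
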