Addgene plasmid #174681: 6xHis-MBP-huPcCas12a
Purpose: Expresses 6xHis-MBP tagged PcCas12a
Depositing lab: Piyush Jain. Depositing organization: University of Florida. Publication: A Combinatorial Approach towards Adaptability of 22 Functional Cas12a Orthologs for Nucleic Acid Detection in Clinical Samples. Nguyen LT, Macaluso NC, Jain PK. medRxiv 2021.07.21 10.1101/2021.07.21.21260653.
Backbone
  Vector backbone: pET
  Backbone manufacturer: Scott Gradia Lab
  Backbone size w/o insert (bp): 6462
  Vector type: Bacterial Expression, CRISPR, Synthetic Biology
Growth in bacteria
  Bacterial resistance: Kanamycin, 50 μg/mL
  Growth temperature: 37°C
  Growth strain: DH5alpha
  Growth instructions: Use of strain Rosetta™ 2(DE3)pLysS for expression is highly recommended
  Copy number: Unknown
Gene/Insert
  Gene/Insert name: huPcCas12a (alt name: huPcCpf1)
  Species: Porphyromonas crevioricanis
  Insert size (bp): 3780
  Promoter: T7
  Tag / fusion protein: 6xHis, MBP, TEV (N terminal on insert); NLS, 6xHis, 3xHA (C terminal on insert)
  Cloning method: Gibson Cloning
Terms and licenses: Academic/Nonprofit Terms; Industry Terms: Not Available to Industry
Depositor comments: The vector is obtained from Scott Gradia Lab (Addgene #29656) while the gene is obtained from Feng Zhang Lab (Addgene #69989) . Read the preprint on medRxiv here: https://www.medrxiv.org/content/10.1101/2021.07.21.21260653v1
How to cite: 6xHis-MBP-huPcCas12a was a gift from Piyush Jain (Addgene plasmid # 174681 ; http://n2t.net/addgene:174681 ; RRID:Addgene_174681)
